>Addgene plasmid #244223 | SM471_EF1A-dEnAsCas12a-T2A-BlastR | addgene full sequence | sequence record 486064 | Addgene NGS Result
GTCGACGGATCGGGAGATCTCCCGATCCCCTATGGTGCACTCTCAGTACAATCTGCTCTGATGCCGCATA
GTTAAGCCAGTATCTGCTCCCTGCTTGTGTGTTGGAGGTCGCTGAGTAGTGCGCGAGCAAAATTTAAGCT
ACAACAAGGCAAGGCTTGACCGACAATTGCATGAAGAATCTGCTTAGGGTTAGGCGTTTTGCGCTGCTTC
GCGATGTACGGGCCAGATATACGCGTTGACATTGATTATTGACTAGTTATTAATAGTAATCAATTACGGG
GTCATTAGTTCATAGCCCATATATGGAGTTCCGCGTTACATAACTTACGGTAAATGGCCCGCCTGGCTGA
CCGCCCAACGACCCCCGCCCATTGACGTCAATAATGACGTATGTTCCCATAGTAACGCCAATAGGGACTT
TCCATTGACGTCAATGGGTGGAGTATTTACGGTAAACTGCCCACTTGGCAGTACATCAAGTGTATCATAT
GCCAAGTACGCCCCCTATTGACGTCAATGACGGTAAATGGCCCGCCTGGCATTATGCCCAGTACATGACC
TTATGGGACTTTCCTACTTGGCAGTACATCTACGTATTAGTCATCGCTATTACCATGGTGATGCGGTTTT
GGCAGTACATCAATGGGCGTGGATAGCGGTTTGACTCACGGGGATTTCCAAGTCTCCACCCCATTGACGT
CAATGGGAGTTTGTTTTGGCACCAAAATCAACGGGACTTTCCAAAATGTCGTAACAACTCCGCCCCATTG
ACGCAAATGGGCGGTAGGCGTGTACGGTGGGAGGTCTATATAAGCAGCGCGTTTTGCCTGTACTGGGTCT
CTCTGGTTAGACCAGATCTGAGCCTGGGAGCTCTCTGGCTAACTAGGGAACCCACTGCTTAAGCCTCAAT
AAAGCTTGCCTTGAGTGCTTCAAGTAGTGTGTGCCCGTCTGTTGTGTGACTCTGGTAACTAGAGATCCCT
CAGACCCTTTTAGTCAGTGTGGAAAATCTCTAGCAGTGGCGCCCGAACAGGGACTTGAAAGCGAAAGGGA
AACCAGAGGAGCTCTCTCGACGCAGGACTCGGCTTGCTGAAGCGCGCACGGCAAGAGGCGAGGGGCGGCG
ACTGGTGAGTACGCCAAAAATTTTGACTAGCGGAGGCTAGAAGGAGAGAGATGGGTGCGAGAGCGTCAGT
ATTAAGCGGGGGAGAATTAGATCGCGATGGGAAAAAATTCGGTTAAGGCCAGGGGGAAAGAAAAAATATA
AATTAAAACATATAGTATGGGCAAGCAGGGAGCTAGAACGATTCGCAGTTAATCCTGGCCTGTTAGAAAC
ATCAGAAGGCTGTAGACAAATACTGGGACAGCTACAACCATCCCTTCAGACAGGATCAGAAGAACTTAGA
TCATTATATAATACAGTAGCAACCCTCTATTGTGTGCATCAAAGGATAGAGATAAAAGACACCAAGGAAG
CTTTAGACAAGATAGAGGAAGAGCAAAACAAAAGTAAGACCACCGCACAGCAAGCGGCCGCTGATCTTCA
GACCTGGAGGAGGAGATATGAGGGACAATTGGAGAAGTGAATTATATAAATATAAAGTAGTAAAAATTGA
ACCATTAGGAGTAGCACCCACCAAGGCAAAGAGAAGAGTGGTGCAGAGAGAAAAAAGAGCAGTGGGAATA
GGAGCTTTGTTCCTTGGGTTCTTGGGAGCAGCAGGAAGCACTATGGGCGCAGCGTCAATGACGCTGACGG
TACAGGCCAGACAATTATTGTCTGGTATAGTGCAGCAGCAGAACAATTTGCTGAGGGCTATTGAGGCGCA
ACAGCATCTGTTGCAACTCACAGTCTGGGGCATCAAGCAGCTCCAGGCAAGAATCCTGGCTGTGGAAAGA
TACCTAAAGGATCAACAGCTCCTGGGGATTTGGGGTTGCTCTGGAAAACTCATTTGCACCACTGCTGTGC
CTTGGAATGCTAGTTGGAGTAATAAATCTCTGGAACAGATTTGGAATCACACGACCTGGATGGAGTGGGA
CAGAGAAATTAACAATTACACAAGCTTAATACACTCCTTAATTGAAGAATCGCAAAACCAGCAAGAAAAG
AATGAACAAGAATTATTGGAATTAGATAAATGGGCAAGTTTGTGGAATTGGTTTAACATAACAAATTGGC
TGTGGTATATAAAATTATTCATAATGATAGTAGGAGGCTTGGTAGGTTTAAGAATAGTTTTTGCTGTACT
TTCTATAGTGAATAGAGTTAGGCAGGGATATTCACCATTATCGTTTCAGACCCACCTCCCAACCCCGAGG
GGACCCGACAGGCCCGAAGGAATAGAAGAAGAAGGTGGAGAGAGAGACAGAGACAGATCCATTCGATTAG
TGAACGGATCGGCACTGCGTGCGCCAATTCTGCAGACAAATGGCAGTATTCATCCACAATTTTAAAAGAA
AAGGGGGGATTGGGGGGTACAGTGCAGGGGAAAGAATAGTAGACATAATAGCAACAGACATACAAACTAA
AGAATTACAAAAACAAATTACAAAAATTCAAAATTTTCGGGTTTATTACAGGGACAGCAGAGATCCAGTT
TGGTTAATTAACCCGTGTCGGCTCCAGATCTGGCCTCCGGGCTCCGGTGCCCGTCAGTGGGCAGAGCGCA
CATCGCCCACAGTCCCCGAGAAGTTGGGGGGAGGGGTCGGCAATTGAACCGGTGCCTAGAGAAGGTGGCG
CGGGGTAAACTGGGAAAGTGATGTCGTGTACTGGCTCCGCCTTTTTCCCGAGGGTGGGGGAGAACCGTAT
ATAAGTGCAGTAGTCGCCGTGAACGTTCTTTTTCGCAACGGGTTTGCCGCCAGAACACAGGTAAGTGCCG
TGTGTGGTTCCCGCGGGCCTGGCCTCTTTACGGGTTATGGCCCTTGCGTGCCTTGAATTACTTCCACCTG
GCTGCAGTACGTGATTCTTGATCCCGAGCTTCGGGTTGGAAGTGGGTGGGAGAGTTCGAGGCCTTGCGCT
TAAGGAGCCCCTTCGCCTCGTGCTTGAGTTGAGGCCTGGCCTGGGCGCTGGGGCCGCCGCGTGCGAATCT
GGTGGCACCTTCGCGCCTGTCTCGCTGCTTTCGATAAGTCTCTAGCCATTTAAAATTTTTGATGACCTGC
TGCGACGCTTTTTTTCTGGCAAGATAGTCTTGTAAATGCGGGCCAAGATCTGCACACTGGTATTTCGGTT
TTTGGGGCCGCGGGCGGCGACGGGGCCCGTGCGTCCCAGCGCACATGTTCGGCGAGGCGGGGCCTGCGAG
CGCGGCCACCGAGAATCGGACGGGGGTAGTCTCAAGCTGGCCGGCCTGCTCTGGTGCCTGGCCTCGCGCC
GCCGTGTATCGCCCCGCCCTGGGCGGCAAGGCTGGCCCGGTCGGCACCAGTTGCGTGAGCGGAAAGATGG
CCGCTTCCCGGCCCTGCTGCAGGGAGCTCAAAATGGAGGACGCGGCGCTCGGGAGAGCGGGCGGGTGAGT
CACCCACACAAAGGAAAAGGGCCTTTCCGTCCTCAGCCGTCGCTTCATGTGACTCCACGGAGTACCGGGC
GCCGTCCAGGCACCTCGATTAGTTCTCGAGCTTTTGGAGTACGTCGTCTTTAGGTTGGGGGGAGGGGTTT
TATGCGATGGAGTTTCCCCACACTGAGTGGGTGGAGACTGAAGTTAGGCCAGCTTGGCACTTGATGTAAT
TCTCCTTGGAATTTGCCCTTTTTGAGTTTGGATCTTGGTTCATTCTCAAGCCTCAGACAGTGGTTCAAAG
TTTTTTTCTTCCATTTCAGGTGTCGTGAGCTTCTAGAGCCACCATGACACAGTTCGAGGGCTTTACCAAC
CTGTATCAGGTGAGCAAGACACTGCGGTTTGAGCTGATCCCACAGGGCAAGACCCTGAAGCACATCCAGG
AGCAGGGCTTCATCGAGGAGGACAAGGCCCGCAATGATCACTACAAGGAGCTGAAGCCCATCATCGATCG
GATCTACAAGACCTATGCCGACCAGTGCCTGCAGCTGGTGCAGCTGGATTGGGAGAACCTGAGCGCCGCC
ATCGACTCCTATAGAAAGGAGAAAACCGAGGAGACAAGGAACGCCCTGATCGAGGAGCAGGCCACATATC
GCAATGCCATCCACGACTACTTCATCGGCCGGACAGACAACCTGACCGATGCCATCAATAAGAGACACGC
CGAGATCTACAAGGGCCTGTTCAAGGCCGAGCTGTTTAATGGCAAGGTGCTGAAGCAGCTGGGCACCGTG
ACCACAACCGAGCACGAGAACGCCCTGCTGCGGAGCTTCGACAAGTTTACAACCTACTTCTCCGGCTTTT
ATAGAAACAGGAAGAACGTGTTCAGCGCCGAGGATATCAGCACAGCCATCCCACACCGCATCGTGCAGGA
CAACTTCCCCAAGTTTAAGGAGAATTGTCACATCTTCACACGCCTGATCACCGCCGTGCCCAGCCTGCGG
GAGCACTTTGAGAACGTGAAGAAGGCCATCGGCATCTTCGTGAGCACCTCCATCGAGGAGGTGTTTTCCT
TCCCTTTTTATAACCAGCTGCTGACACAGACCCAGATCGACCTGTATAACCAGCTGCTGGGAGGAATCTC
TCGGGAGGCAGGCACCGAGAAGATCAAGGGCCTGAACGAGGTGCTGAATCTGGCCATCCAGAAGAATGAT
GAGACAGCCCACATCATCGCCTCCCTGCCACACAGATTCATCCCCCTGTTTAAGCAGATCCTGTCCGATA
GGAACACCCTGTCTTTCATCCTGGAGGAGTTTAAGAGCGACGAGGAAGTGATCCAGTCCTTCTGCAAGTA
CAAGACACTGCTGAGAAACGAGAACGTGCTGGAGACAGCCGAGGCCCTGTTTAACGAGCTGAACAGCATC
GACCTGACACACATCTTCATCAGCCACAAGAAGCTGGAGACAATCAGCAGCGCCCTGTGCGACCACTGGG
ATACACTGAGGAATGCCCTGTATGAGCGGAGAATCTCCGAGCTGACAGGCAAGATCACCAAGTCTGCCAA
GGAGAAGGTGCAGCGCAGCCTGAAGCACGAGGATATCAACCTGCAGGAGATCATCTCTGCCGCAGGCAAG
GAGCTGAGCGAGGCCTTCAAGCAGAAAACCAGCGAGATCCTGTCCCACGCACACGCCGCCCTGGATCAGC
CACTGCCTACAACCCTGAAGAAGCAGGAGGAGAAGGAGATCCTGAAGTCTCAGCTGGACAGCCTGCTGGG
CCTGTACCACCTGCTGGACTGGTTTGCCGTGGATGAGTCCAACGAGGTGGACCCCGAGTTCTCTGCCCGG
CTGACCGGCATCAAGCTGGAGATGGAGCCTTCTCTGAGCTTCTACAACAAGGCCAGAAATTATGCCACCA
AGAAGCCCTACTCCGTGGAGAAGTTCAAGCTGAACTTTCAGATGCCTACACTGGCCAGAGGCTGGGACGT
GAATAGAGAGAAGAACAATGGCGCCATCCTGTTTGTGAAGAACGGCCTGTACTATCTGGGCATCATGCCA
AAGCAGAAGGGCAGGTATAAGGCCCTGAGCTTCGAGCCCACAGAGAAAACCAGCGAGGGCTTTGATAAGA
TGTACTATGACTACTTCCCTGATGCCGCCAAGATGATCCCAAAGTGCAGCACCCAGCTGAAGGCCGTGAC
AGCCCACTTTCAGACCCACACAACCCCCATCCTGCTGTCCAACAATTTCATCGAGCCTCTGGAGATCACA
AAGGAGATCTACGACCTGAACAATCCTGAGAAGGAGCCAAAGAAGTTTCAGACAGCCTACGCCAAGAAAA
CCGGCGACCAGAAGGGCTACAGAGAGGCCCTGTGCAAGTGGATCGACTTCACAAGGGATTTTCTGTCCAA
GTATACCAAGACAACCTCTATCGATCTGTCTAGCCTGCGGCCATCCTCTCAGTATAAGGACCTGGGCGAG
TACTATGCCGAGCTGAATCCCCTGCTGTACCACATCAGCTTCCAGAGAATCGCCGAGAAGGAGATCATGG
ATGCCGTGGAGACAGGCAAGCTGTACCTGTTCCAGATCTATAACAAGGACTTTGCCAAGGGCCACCACGG
CAAGCCTAATCTGCACACACTGTATTGGACCGGCCTGTTTTCTCCAGAGAACCTGGCCAAGACAAGCATC
AAGCTGAATGGCCAGGCCGAGCTGTTCTACCGCCCTAAGTCCAGGATGAAGAGGATGGCACACCGGCTGG
GAGAGAAGATGCTGAACAAGAAGCTGAAGGATCAGAAAACCCCAATCCCCGACACCCTGTACCAGGAGCT
GTACGACTATGTGAATCACAGACTGTCCCACGACCTGTCTGATGAGGCCAGGGCCCTGCTGCCCAACGTG
ATCACCAAGGAGGTGTCTCACGAGATCATCAAGGATAGGCGCTTTACCAGCGACAAGTTCTTTTTCCACG
TGCCTATCACACTGAACTATCAGGCCGCCAATTCCCCATCTAAGTTCAACCAGAGGGTGAATGCCTACCT
GAAGGAGCACCCCGAGACACCTATCATCGGCATCGCCCGGGGCGAGAGAAACCTGATCTATATCACAGTG
ATCGACTCCACCGGCAAGATCCTGGAGCAGCGGAGCCTGAACACCATCCAGCAGTTTGATTACCAGAAGA
AGCTGGACAACAGGGAGAAGGAGAGGGTGGCAGCAAGGCAGGCCTGGTCTGTGGTGGGCACAATCAAGGA
TCTGAAGCAGGGCTATCTGAGCCAGGTCATCCACGAGATCGTGGACCTGATGATCCACTACCAGGCCGTG
GTGGTGCTGGAGAACCTGAATTTCGGCTTTAAGAGCAAGAGGACCGGCATCGCCGAGAAGGCCGTGTACC
AGCAGTTCGAGAAGATGCTGATCGATAAGCTGAATTGCCTGGTGCTGAAGGACTATCCAGCAGAGAAAGT
GGGAGGCGTGCTGAACCCATACCAGCTGACAGACCAGTTCACCTCCTTTGCCAAGATGGGCACCCAGTCT
GGCTTCCTGTTTTACGTGCCTGCCCCATATACATCTAAGATCGATCCCCTGACCGGCTTCGTGGACCCCT
TCGTGTGGAAAACCATCAAGAATCACGAGAGCCGCAAGCACTTCCTGGAGGGCTTCGACTTTCTGCACTA
CGACGTGAAAACCGGCGACTTCATCCTGCACTTTAAGATGAACAGAAATCTGTCCTTCCAGAGGGGCCTG
CCCGGCTTTATGCCTGCATGGGATATCGTGTTCGAGAAGAACGAGACACAGTTTGACGCCAAGGGCACCC
CTTTCATCGCCGGCAAGAGAATCGTGCCAGTGATCGAGAATCACAGATTCACCGGCAGATACCGGGACCT
GTATCCTGCCAACGAGCTGATCGCCCTGCTGGAGGAGAAGGGCATCGTGTTCAGGGATGGCTCCAACATC
CTGCCAAAGCTGCTGGAGAATGACGATTCTCACGCCATCGACACGATGGTGGCCCTGATCCGCAGCGTGC
TGCAGATGCGGAACTCCAATGCCGCCACAGGCGAGGACTATATCAACAGCCCCGTGCGCGATCTGAATGG
CGTGTGCTTCGACTCCCGGTTTCAGAACCCAGAGTGGCCAATGGACGCCGATGCCAATGGCGCCTACCAC
ATCGCCCTGAAGGGCCAGCTGCTGCTGAATCACCTGAAGGAGAGCAAGGATCTGAAGCTGCAGAACGGCA
TCTCCAATCAGGACTGGCTGGCCTACATCCAGGAGCTGCGCAACGGATCCTATCCCTATGACGTGCCCGA
TTATGCCAGCCTGGGCAGCGGCTCCCCTGCTGCCAAACGCGTTAAACTAGACGAAGATCCTGCCGCGAAG
CGCGTGAAACTGGACGCTAGCGAGGGCAGAGGAAGTCTTCTAACATGCGGTGACGTGGAGGAGAATCCCG
GCCCTGGTACCATGGCCAAGCCTTTGTCTCAAGAAGAATCCACCCTCATTGAAAGAGCAACGGCTACAAT
CAACAGCATCCCCATCTCTGAAGACTACAGCGTCGCCAGCGCAGCTCTCTCTAGCGACGGCCGCATCTTC
ACTGGTGTCAATGTATATCATTTTACTGGGGGACCTTGTGCAGAACTCGTGGTGCTGGGCACTGCTGCTG
CTGCGGCAGCTGGCAACCTGACTTGTATCGTCGCGATCGGAAATGAGAACAGGGGCATCTTGAGCCCCTG
CGGACGGTGCCGACAGGTGCTTCTCGATCTGCATCCTGGGATCAAAGCCATAGTGAAGGACAGTGATGGA
CAGCCGACGGCAGTTGGGATTCGTGAATTGCTGCCCTCTGGTTATGTGTGGGAGGGCACCGGTTGAGAAT
TCGATATCAAGCTTATCGATAATCAACCTCTGGATTACAAAATTTGTGAAAGATTGACTGGTATTCTTAA
CTATGTTGCTCCTTTTACGCTATGTGGATACGCTGCTTTAATGCCTTTGTATCATGCTATTGCTTCCCGT
ATGGCTTTCATTTTCTCCTCCTTGTATAAATCCTGGTTGCTGTCTCTTTATGAGGAGTTGTGGCCCGTTG
TCAGGCAACGTGGCGTGGTGTGCACTGTGTTTGCTGACGCAACCCCCACTGGTTGGGGCATTGCCACCAC
CTGTCAGCTCCTTTCCGGGACTTTCGCTTTCCCCCTCCCTATTGCCACGGCGGAACTCATCGCCGCCTGC
CTTGCCCGCTGCTGGACAGGGGCTCGGCTGTTGGGCACTGACAATTCCGTGGTGTTGTCGGGGAAATCAT
CGTCCTTTCCTTGGCTGCTCGCCTGTGTTGCCACCTGGATTCTGCGCGGGACGTCCTTCTGCTACGTCCC
TTCGGCCCTCAATCCAGCGGACCTTCCTTCCCGCGGCCTGCTGCCGGCTCTGCGGCCTCTTCCGCGTCTT
CGCCTTCGCCCTCAGACGAGTCGGATCTCCCTTTGGGCCGCCTCCCCGCATCGATACCGTCGACCTCGAG
ACCTAGAAAAACATGGAGCAATCACAAGTAGCAATACAGCAGCTACCAATGCTGATTGTGCCTGGCTAGA
AGCACAAGAGGAGGAGGAGGTGGGTTTTCCAGTCACACCTCAGGTACCTTTAAGACCAATGACTTACAAG
GCAGCTGTAGATCTTAGCCACTTTTTAAAAGAAAAGGGGGGACTGGAAGGGCTAATTCACTCCCAACGAA
GACAAGATATCCTTGATCTGTGGATCTACCACACACAAGGCTACTTCCCTGATTGGCAGAACTACACACC
AGGGCCAGGGATCAGATATCCACTGACCTTTGGATGGTGCTACAAGCTAGTACCAGTTGAGCAAGAGAAG
GTAGAAGAAGCCAATGAAGGAGAGAACACCCGCTTGTTACACCCTGTGAGCCTGCATGGGATGGATGACC
CGGAGAGAGAAGTATTAGAGTGGAGGTTTGACAGCCGCCTAGCATTTCATCACATGGCCCGAGAGCTGCA
TCCGGACTGTACTGGGTCTCTCTGGTTAGACCAGATCTGAGCCTGGGAGCTCTCTGGCTAACTAGGGAAC
CCACTGCTTAAGCCTCAATAAAGCTTGCCTTGAGTGCTTCAAGTAGTGTGTGCCCGTCTGTTGTGTGACT
CTGGTAACTAGAGATCCCTCAGACCCTTTTAGTCAGTGTGGAAAATCTCTAGCAGGGCCCGTTTAAACCC
GCTGATCAGCCTCGACTGTGCCTTCTAGTTGCCAGCCATCTGTTGTTTGCCCCTCCCCCGTGCCTTCCTT
GACCCTGGAAGGTGCCACTCCCACTGTCCTTTCCTAATAAAATGAGGAAATTGCATCGCATTGTCTGAGT
AGGTGTCATTCTATTCTGGGGGGTGGGGTGGGGCAGGACAGCAAGGGGGAGGATTGGGAAGACAATAGCA
GGCATGCTGGGGATGCGGTGGGCTCTATGGCTTCTGAGGCGGAAAGAACCAGCTGGGGCTCTAGGGGGTA
TCCCC
[124 nt withheld, positions 9946-10069]
C
[91 nt withheld, positions 10071-10161]
A
[49 nt withheld, positions 10163-10211]
CCTTTGACGTTGGAGTCCACGTTCTTT
[37 nt withheld, positions 10239-10275]
ACCCTATCTCGGTCTATTCTTTTGATTTATAAGGGATTTTGCCGATTTCGGCCTATTGGTTAAAAAATGA
GCTGATTTAACAAAAATTTAACGCGAATTAATTCTGTGGAATGTGTGTCAGTTAGGGTGTGGAAAGTCCC
CAGGCTCCCCAGCAGGCAGAAGTATGCAAAGCATGCATCTCAATTAGTCAGCAACCAGGTGTGGAAAGTC
CCCAGGCTCCCCAGCAGGCAGAAGTATGCAAAGCATGCATCTCAATTAGTCAGCAACCATAGTCCCGCCC
CTAACTCCGCCCATCCCGCCCCTAACTCCGCCCAGTTCCGCCCATTCTCCGCCCCATGGCTGACTAATTT
TTTTTATTTATGCAGAGGCCGAGGCCGCCTCTGCCTCTGAGCTATTCCAGAAGTAGTGAGGAGGCTTTTT
TGGAGGCCTAGGCTTTTGCAAAAAGCTCCCGGGAGCTTGTATATCCATTTTCGGATCTGATCAGCACGTG
TTGACAATTAATCATCGGCATAGTATATCGGCATAGTATAATACGACAAGGTGAGGAACTAAACCATGGC
CAAGTTGACCAGTGCCGTTCCGGTGCTCACCGCGCGCGACGTCGCCGGAGCGGTCGAGTTCTGGACCGAC
CGGCTCGGGTTCTCCCGGGACTTCGTGGAGGACGACTTCGCCGGTGTGGTCCGGGACGACGTGACCCTGT
TCATCAGCGCGGTCCAGGACCAGGTGGTGCCGGACAACACCCTGGCCTGGGTGTGGGTGCGCGGCCTGGA
CGAGCTGTACGCCGAGTGGTCGGAGGTCGTGTCCACGAACTTCCGGGACGCCTCCGGGCCGGCCATGACC
GAGATCGGCGAGCAGCCGTGGGGGCGGGAGTTCGCCCTGCGCGACCCGGCCGGCAACTGCGTGCACTTCG
TGGCCGAGGAGCAGGACTGACACGTGCTACGAGATTTCGATTCCACCGCCGCCTTCTATGAAAGGTTGGG
CTTCGGAATCGTTTTCCGGGACGCCGGCTGGATGATCCTCCAGCGCGGGGATCTCATGCTGGAGTTCTTC
GCCCACCCCAACTTGTTTATTGCAGCTTATAATGGTTACAAATAAAGCAATAGCATCACAAATTTCACAA
ATAAAGCATTTTTTTCACTGCATTCTAGTTGTGGTTTGTCCAAACTCATCAATGTATCTTATCATGTCTG
TATACCGTCGACCTCTAGCTAGAGCTTGGCGTAATCATGGTCATAGCTGTTTCCTGTGTGAAATTGTTAT
CCGCTCACAATTCCACACAACATACGAGCCGGAAGCATAAAGTGTAAAGCCTGGGGTGCCTAATGAGTGA
GCTAACTCACATTAATTGCGTTGCGCTCACTGCCCGCTTTCCAGTCGGGAAACCTGTCGTGCCAGCTGCA
TTAATGAATCGGCCAACGCGCGGGGAGAGGCGGTTTGCGTATTGGGCGCTCTTCCGCTTCCTCGCTCACT
GACTCGCTGCGCTCGGTCGTTCGGCTGCGGCGAGCGGTATCAGCTCACTCAAAGGCGGTAATACGGTTAT
CCACAGAATCAGGGGATAACGCAGGAAAGAACATGTGAGCAAAAGGCCAGCAAAAGGCCAGGAACCGTAA
AAAGGCCGCGTTGCTGGCGTTTTTCCATAGGCTCCGCCCCCCTGACGAGCATCACAAAAATCGACGCTCA
AGTCAGAGGTGGCGAAACCCGACAGGACTATAAAGATACCAGGCGTTTCCCCCTGGAAGCTCCCTCGTGC
GCTCTCCTGTTCCGACCCTGCCGCTTACCGGATACCTGTCCGCCTTTCTCCCTTCGGGAAGCGTGGCGCT
TTCTCATAGCTCACGCTGTAGGTATCTCAGTTCGGTGTAGGTCGTTCGCTCCAAGCTGGGCTGTGTGCAC
GAACCCCCCGTTCAGCCCGACCGCTGCGCCTTATCCGGTAACTATCGTCTTGAGTCCAACCCGGTAAGAC
ACGACTTATCGCCACTGGCAGCAGCCACTGGTAACAGGATTAGCAGAGCGAGGTATGTAGGCGGTGCTAC
AGAGTTCTTGAAGTGGTGGCCTAACTACGGCTACACTAGAAGAACAGTATTTGGTATCTGCGCTCTGCTG
AAGCCAGTTACCTTCGGAAAAAGAGTTGGTAGCTCTTGATCCGGCAAACAAACCACCGCTGGTAGCGGTG
GTTTTTTTGTTTGCAAGCAGCAGATTACGCGCAGAAAAAAAGGATCTCAAGAAGATCCTTTGATCTTTTC
TACGGGGTCTGACGCTCAGTGGAACGAAAACTCACGTTAAGGGATTTTGGTCATGAGATTATCAAAAAGG
ATCTTCACCTAGATCCTTTTAAATTAAAAATGAAGTTTTAAATCAATCTAAAGTATATATGAGTAAACTT
GGTCTGACAGTTACCAATGCTTAATCAGTGAGGCACCTATCTCAGCGATCTGTCTATTTCGTTCATCCAT
AGTTGCCTGACTCCCCGTCGTGTAGATAACTACGATACGGGAGGGCTTACCATCTGGCCCCAGTGCTGCA
ATGATACCGCGAGACCCACGCTCACCGGCTCCAGATTTATCAGCAATAAACCAGCCAGCCGGAAGGGCCG
AGCGCAGAAGTGGTCCTGCAACTTTATCCGCCTCCATCCAGTCTATTAATTGTTGCCGGGAAGCTAGAGT
AAGTAGTTCGCCAGTTAATAGTTTGCGCAACGTTGTTGCCATTGCTACAGGCATCGTGGTGTCACGCTCG
TCGTTTGGTATGGCTTCATTCAGCTCCGGTTCCCAACGATCAAGGCGAGTTACATGATCCCCCATGTTGT
GCAAAAAAGCGGTTAGCTCCTTCGGTCCTCCGATCGTTGTCAGAAGTAAGTTGGCCGCAGTGTTATCACT
CATGGTTATGGCAGCACTGCATAATTCTCTTACTGTCATGCCATCCGTAAGATGCTTTTCTGTGACTGGT
GAGTACTCAACCAAGTCATTCTGAGAATAGTGTATGCGGCGACCGAGTTGCTCTTGCCCGGCGTCAATAC
GGGATAATACCGCGCCACATAGCAGAACTTTAAAAGTGCTCATCATTGGAAAACGTTCTTCGGGGCGAAA
ACTCTCAAGGATCTTACCGCTGTTGAGATCCAGTTCGATGTAACCCACTCGTGCACCCAACTGATCTTCA
GCATCTTTTACTTTCACCAGCGTTTCTGGGTGAGCAAAAACAGGAAGGCAAAATGCCGCAAAAAAGGGAA
TAAGGGCGACACGGAAATGTTGAATACTCATACTCTTCCTTTTTCAATATTATTGAAGCATTTATCAGGG
TTATTGTCTCATGAGCGGATACATATTTGAATGTATTTAGAAAAATAAACAAATAGGGGTTCCGCGCACA
TTTCCCCGAAAAGTGCCACCTGAC
Features (pLannotate 1.2.2; 31 found; start..end, strand, type, name):
     31..83      -  misc_feature   bom (fragment): basis of mobility region from pBR322
    238..617     +  enhancer       CMV enhancer: human cytomegalovirus immediate early enhancer
    618..817     +  promoter       CMV promoter: human cytomegalovirus (CMV) immediate early promoter
    835..1015    +  LTR            5' LTR (truncated): truncated 5' long terminal repeat (LTR) from HIV-1
   1062..1187    +  misc_feature   HIV-1 Ψ: packaging signal of human immunodeficiency virus type 1
   1171..1534    +  CDS            HIV-1 gag (fragment): gag protein from human immunodeficiency virus 1; gag
   1680..1913    +  misc_feature   RRE: The Rev response element (RRE) of HIV-1 allows for Rev-dependent mRNA export from the nucleus to the cytoplasm.
   2290..2390    +  CDS            Rev (fragment): human immunodeficiency virus 1 (HIV-1) Rev protein; rev; enhances nuclear export of unspliced and incompletely spliced viral mRNAs
   2440..2557    +  misc_feature   cPPT/CTS: central polypurine tract and central termination sequence of HIV-1
   2630..3808    +  promoter       EF-1α promoter: strong constitutive promoter for human elongation factor EF-1α
   3824..7744    +  CDS            AsCpf1: CRISPR-associated protein from Acidaminococcus sp. BV3L6 (Zetsche et al., 2015)
   7922..8317    +  CDS            BSD: blasticidin S deaminase; Aspergillus terreus BSD; confers resistance to blasticidin
   8327..8351    +  misc_feature   MCS (fragment): pBluescript multiple cloning site
   8351..8939    +  misc_feature   WPRE: woodchuck hepatitis virus posttranscriptional regulatory element
   8876..9457    +  CDS            nef (fragment): NEF_HV1H2 - Experimental evidence at protein level: Swiss-Prot protein existence level 1. Extracellular Nef protein targets CD4(+) T-lymphocytes for apoptosis by interacting with CXCR4 surface receptors. From Human immunodeficiency virus type 1 group M subtype B (isolate HXB2) (HIV-1).
   9464..9644    +  LTR            5' LTR (truncated): truncated 5' long terminal repeat (LTR) from HIV-1
   9676..9900    +  polyA_signal   bGH poly(A) signal: bovine growth hormone polyadenylation signal
   9904..9925    +  promoter       SV40 promoter (fragment): SV40 enhancer and early promoter
   9946..10374   +  rep_origin     f1 ori (sequence partly withheld): f1 bacteriophage origin of replication; arrow indicates direction of (+) strand synthesis
  10388..10717   +  promoter       SV40 promoter: SV40 enhancer and early promoter
  10765..10812   +  promoter       EM7 promoter: synthetic bacterial promoter&nbsp
  10831..11205   +  CDS            BleoR: antibiotic-binding protein; Sh ble from Streptoalloteichus hindustanus; confers resistance to bleomycin, phleomycin, and Zeocin™
  11215..11340   +  CDS            ble (fragment): BLE_KLEPN - Experimental evidence at protein level: Swiss-Prot protein existence level 1. Binding protein with a strong affinity to the bleomycin family of antibiotics. Binds to CL990; an antimitotic-antibiotic compound. From Klebsiella pneumoniae.
  11335..11456   +  polyA_signal   SV40 poly(A) signal: SV40 polyadenylation signal
  11527..11549   -  protein_bind   lac operator (fragment): The lac repressor binds to the lac operator to inhibit transcription in E. coli. This inhibition can be relieved by adding lactose or isopropyl-β-D-thiogalactopyranoside (IPTG). lac repressor encoded by lacI
  11553..11583   -  promoter       lac promoter: promoter for the E. coli lac operon
  11598..11619   -  protein_bind   CAP binding site: CAP binding activates transcription in the presence of cAMP. E. coli catabolite activator protein
  11632..11724   -  CDS            lacI (fragment): lac repressor; lacI; The lac repressor binds to the lac operator to inhibit transcription in E. coli. This inhibition can be relieved by adding lactose or isopropyl-β-D-thiogalactopyranoside (IPTG).
  11907..12495   -  rep_origin     ori: high-copy-number ColE1/pMB1/pBR322/pUC origin of replication
  12666..13526   -  CDS            AmpR: β-lactamase; bla; confers resistance to ampicillin, carbenicillin, and related antibiotics
  13527..13631   -  promoter       AmpR promoter: bla
