[The description below was written by a language model from this plasmid's Addgene catalogue record and pLannotate feature annotations shown in this document.]
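Description:
SM471_EF1A-dEnAsCas12a-T2A-BlastR is a 13.7 kb lentiviral transfer plasmid built on the pFUGW backbone for mammalian expression of a nuclease-dead, enhanced-activity Cas12a. It is maintained in E. coli through a high-copy ColE1/pUC-type origin with ampicillin selection (AmpR under its own bla promoter). The backbone also carries an f1 origin and an SV40/EM7-driven BleoR (Zeocin resistance) cassette. That cassette lies outside the LTR-flanked region, so it is not transferred to transduced cells.

The viral portion has a CMV enhancer/promoter fused to a truncated HIV-1 5' LTR, which drives genomic RNA production in packaging cells. This is followed by the Ψ packaging signal with a partial gag sequence, the RRE for Rev-dependent nuclear export, and the cPPT/CTS. Downstream of the payload are a WPRE to boost transcript stability and expression, a truncated 3' LTR, and a bGH polyadenylation signal.

Within this frame, the human EF-1α promoter drives a single constitutive transcript encoding the Acidaminococcus-derived Cas12a (annotated as AsCpf1) linked to blasticidin S deaminase. According to the construct name the two are joined by a T2A peptide, although the feature table does not annotate it separately; such a peptide would yield two separate proteins from one open reading frame. The Cas12a carries E174R, S542R and K548R, the substitutions that define the enhanced "En" variant, plus D908A, which inactivates the nuclease.

The plasmid is intended for making stable, blasticidin-selected cell lines expressing a DNA-binding but non-cutting Cas12a. The associated publication concerns multiplexed CRISPR interference screens. The record does not annotate any repressor domain, nuclear localization signal or crRNA expression cassette, so guide arrays would presumably be supplied from a separate vector.
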