Addgene plasmid #244223: SM471_EF1A-dEnAsCas12a-T2A-BlastR
Purpose: Mammalian expression of dEnAsCas12a with Blasticidin resistance selectable marker
Depositing lab: Tim Reddy. Depositing organization: Duke University. Publication: dHyperCas12a enables multiplexed CRISPRi screens. Melore SM, McRoberts Amador CD, Hamilton MC, Gersbach CA, Reddy TE. Nat Commun. 2026 Feb 12. doi: 10.1038/s41467-026-69090-z. PubMed 41673027.
Backbone
  Vector backbone: pFUGW
  Vector type: Mammalian Expression, Lentiviral, CRISPR
Growth in bacteria
  Bacterial resistance: Ampicillin, 100 μg/mL
  Growth temperature: 30°C
  Growth strain: NEB Stable
  Copy number: High Copy
Gene/Insert
  Gene/Insert name: dEnAsCas12a
  Species: Synthetic
  Mutation: dEnAsCas12a: E174R, S542R, K548R, and D908A
  Cloning method: Gibson Cloning
Terms and licenses: Academic/Nonprofit Terms; Industry Terms: Not Available to Industry
Depositor comments: Please visit https://doi.org/10.1101/2024.07.08.602263 for bioRxiv preprint.
How to cite: SM471_EF1A-dEnAsCas12a-T2A-BlastR was a gift from Tim Reddy (Addgene plasmid # 244223 ; http://n2t.net/addgene:244223 ; RRID:Addgene_244223)
